>Addgene plasmid #172462 | GST-TPD54 | addgene full sequence | sequence record 338996 | Addgene NGS Result
AGCTTATCGACTGCACGGTGCACCAATGCTTCTGGCGTCAGGCAGCCATCGGAAGCTGTGGTATGGCTGT
GCAGGTCGTAAATCACTGCATAATTCGTGTCGCTCAAGGCGCACTCCCGTTCTGGATAATGTTTTTTGCG
CCGACATCATAACGGTTCTGGCAAATATTCTGAAATGAGCTGTTGACAATTAATCATCGGCTCGTATAAT
GTGTGGAATTGTGAGCGGATAACAATTTCACACAGGAAACAGTATTCATGTCCCCTATACTAGGTTATTG
GAAAATTAAGGGCCTTGTGCAACCCACTCGACTTCTTTTGGAATATCTTGAAGAAAAATATGAAGAGCAT
TTGTATGAGCGCGATGAAGGTGATAAATGGCGAAACAAAAAGTTTGAATTGGGTTTGGAGTTTCCCAATC
TTCCTTATTATATTGATGGTGATGTTAAATTAACACAGTCTATGGCCATCATACGTTATATAGCTGACAA
GCACAACATGTTGGGTGGTTGTCCAAAAGAGCGTGCAGAGATTTCAATGCTTGAAGGAGCGGTTTTGGAT
ATTAGATACGGTGTTTCGAGAATTGCATATAGTAAAGACTTTGAAACTCTCAAAGTTGATTTTCTTAGCA
AGCTACCTGAAATGCTGAAAATGTTCGAAGATCGTTTATGTCATAAAACATATTTAAATGGTGATCATGT
AACCCATCCTGACTTCATGTTGTATGACGCTCTTGATGTTGTTTTATACATGGACCCAATGTGCCTGGAT
GCGTTCCCAAAATTAGTTTGTTTTAAAAAACGTATTGAAGCTATCCCACAAATTGATAAGTACTTGAAAT
CCAGCAAGTATATAGCATGGCCTTTGCAGGGCTGGCAAGCCACGTTTGGTGGTGGCGACCATCCTCCAAA
ATCGGATCTGGAAGTTCTGTTCCAGGGGCCCCTGGGATCTATGGACTCCGCCGGCCAAGATATCAACCTG
AATTCTCCTAACAAAGGTCTGCTGTCTGACTCCATGACGGATGTTCCTGTCGACACAGGTGTGGCTGCCC
GGACTCCTGCTGTTGAGGGTCTGACAGAGGCTGAGGAGGAGGAGCTCAGGGCTGAGCTTACCAAGGTGGA
AGAGGAAATTGTCACTCTGCGCCAGGTCCTGGCAGCCAAGGAGAGGCACTGTGGAGAGCTCAAGAGGAGG
CTGGGCCTCTCCACCCTGGGGGAGCTGAAACAGAACCTGTCCAGGAGCTGGCATGACGTGCAGGTCTCTA
GCGCCTATGTGAAAACTTCTGAGAAACTTGGAGAGTGGAATGAGAAAGTGACCCAGTCAGACCTCTACAA
GAAGACTCAGGAAACTCTTTCACAGGCAGGACAGAAGACTTCAGCTGCCCTGTCCACAGTGGGCTCTGCC
ATCAGCAGGAAGCTTGGAGACATGAGGAACTCTGCGACCTTCAAGTCGTTTGAGGACCGAGTTGGGACCA
TAAAGTCTAAGGTTGTGGGTGACAGAGAGAACGGCAGTGACAACCTCCCTTCCTCAGCGGGGAGTGGTGA
CAAGCCCCTGTCGGATCCCGCACCTTTCTAACTCGAGCGGCCGCATCGTGACTGACTGACGATCTGCCTC
GCGCGTTTCGGTGATGACGGTGAAAACCTCTGACACATGCAGCTCCCGGAGACGGTCACAGCTTGTCTGT
AAGCGGATGCCGGGAGCAGACAAGCCCGTCAGGGCGCGTCAGCGGGTGTTGGCGGGTGTCGGGGCGCAGC
CATGACCCAGTCACGTAGCGATAGCGGAGTGTATAATTCTTGAAGACGAAAGGGCCTCGTGATACGCCTA
TTTTTATAGGTTAATGTCATGATAATAATGGTTTCTTAGACGTCAGGTGGCACTTTTCGGGGAAATGTGC
GCGGAACCCCTATTTGTTTATTTTTCTAAATACATTCAAATATGTATCCGCTCATGAGACAATAACCCTG
ATAAATGCTTCAATAATATTGAAAAAGGAAGAGTATGAGTATTCAACATTTCCGTGTCGCCCTTATTCCC
TTTTTTGCGGCATTTTGCCTTCCTGTTTTTGCTCACCCAGAAACGCTGGTGAAAGTAAAAGATGCTGAAG
ATCAGTTGGGTGCACGAGTGGGTTACATCGAACTGGATCTCAACAGCGGTAAGATCCTTGAGAGTTTTCG
CCCCGAAGAACGTTTTCCAATGATGAGCACTTTTAAAGTTCTGCTATGTGGCGCGGTATTATCCCGTGTT
GACGCCGGGCAAGAGCAACTCGGTCGCCGCATACACTATTCTCAGAATGACTTGGTTGAGTACTCACCAG
TCACAGAAAAGCATCTTACGGATGGCATGACAGTAAGAGAATTATGCAGTGCTGCCATAACCATGAGTGA
TAACACTGCGGCCAACTTACTTCTGACAACGATCGGAGGACCGAAGGAGCTAACCGCTTTTTTGCACAAC
ATGGGGGATCATGTAACTCGCCTTGATCGTTGGGAACCGGAGCTGAATGAAGCCATACCAAACGACGAGC
GTGACACCACGATGCCTGCAGCAATGGCAACAACGTTGCGCAAACTATTAACTGGCGAACTACTTACTCT
AGCTTCCCGGCAACAATTAATAGACTGGATGGAGGCGGATAAAGTTGCAGGACCACTTCTGCGCTCGGCC
CTTCCGGCTGGCTGGTTTATTGCTGATAAATCTGGAGCCGGTGAGCGTGGGTCTCGCGGTATCATTGCAG
CACTGGGGCCAGATGGTAAGCCCTCCCGTATCGTAGTTATCTACACGACGGGGAGTCAGGCAACTATGGA
TGAACGAAATAGACAGATCGCTGAGATAGGTGCCTCACTGATTAAGCATTGGTAACTGTCAGACCAAGTT
TACTCATATATACTTTAGATTGATTTAAAACTTCATTTTTAATTTAAAAGGATCTAGGTGAAGATCCTTT
TTGATAATCTCATGACCAAAATCCCTTAACGTGAGTTTTCGTTCCACTGAGCGTCAGACCCCGTAGAAAA
GATCAAAGGATCTTCTTGAGATCCTTTTTTTCTGCGCGTAATCTGCTGCTTGCAAACAAAAAAACCACCG
CTACCAGCGGTGGTTTGTTTGCCGGATCAAGAGCTACCAACTCTTTTTCCGAAGGTAACTGGCTTCAGCA
GAGCGCAGATACCAAATACTGTCCTTCTAGTGTAGCCGTAGTTAGGCCACCACTTCAAGAACTCTGTAGC
ACCGCCTACATACCTCGCTCTGCTAATCCTGTTACCAGTGGCTGCTGCCAGTGGCGATAAGTCGTGTCTT
ACCGGGTTGGACTCAAGACGATAGTTACCGGATAAGGCGCAGCGGTCGGGCTGAACGGGGGGTTCGTGCA
CACAGCCCAGCTTGGAGCGAACGACCTACACCGAACTGAGATACCTACAGCGTGAGCTATGAGAAAGCGC
CACGCTTCCCGAAGGGAGAAAGGCGGACAGGTATCCGGTAAGCGGCAGGGTCGGAACAGGAGAGCGCACG
AGGGAGCTTCCAGGGGGAAACGCCTGGTATCTTTATAGTCCTGTCGGGTTTCGCCACCTCTGACTTGAGC
GTCGATTTTTGTGATGCTCGTCAGGGGGGCGGAGCCTATGGAAAAACGCCAGCAACGCGGCCTTTTTACG
GTTCCTGGCCTTTTGCTGGCCTTTTGCTCACATGTTCTTTCCTGCGTTATCCCCTGATTCTGTGGATAAC
CGTATTACCGCCTTTGAGTGAGCTGATACCGCTCGCCGCAGCCGAACGACCGAGCGCAGCGAGTCAGTGA
GCGAGGAAGCGGAAGAGCGCCTGATGCGGTATTTTCTCCTTACGCATCTGTGCGGTATTTCACACCGCAT
AAATTCCGACACCATCGAATGGCGCAAAACCTTTCGCGGTATGGCATGATAGCGCCCGGAAGAGAGTCAA
TTCAGGGTGGTGAATGTGAAACCAGTAACGTTATACGATGTCGCAGAGTATGCCGGTGTCTCTTATCAGA
CCGTTTCCCGCGTGGTGAACCAGGCCAGCCACGTTTCTGCGAAAACGCGGGAAAAAGTGGAAGCGGCGAT
GGCGGAGCTGAATTACATTCCCAACCGCGTGGCACAACAACTGGCGGGCAAACAGTCGTTGCTGATTGGC
GTTGCCACCTCCAGTCTGGCCCTGCACGCGCCGTCGCAAATTGTCGCGGCGATTAAATCTCGCGCCGATC
AACTGGGTGCCAGCGTGGTGGTGTCGATGGTAGAACGAAGCGGCGTCGAAGCCTGTAAAGCGGCGGTGCA
CAATCTTCTCGCGCAACGCGTCAGTGGGCTGATCATTAACTATCCGCTGGATGACCAGGATGCCATTGCT
GTGGAAGCTGCCTGCACTAATGTTCCGGCGTTATTTCTTGATGTCTCTGACCAGACACCCATCAACAGTA
TTATTTTCTCCCATGAAGACGGTACGCGACTGGGCGTGGAGCATCTGGTCGCATTGGGTCACCAGCAAAT
CGCGCTGTTAGCGGGCCCATTAAGTTCTGTCTCGGCGCGTCTGCGTCTGGCTGGCTGGCATAAATATCTC
ACTCGCAATCAAATTCAGCCGATAGCGGAACGGGAAGGCGACTGGAGTGCCATGTCCGGTTTTCAACAAA
CCATGCAAATGCTGAATGAGGGCATCGTTCCCACTGCGATGCTGGTTGCCAACGATCAGATGGCGCTGGG
CGCAATGCGCGCCATTACCGAGTCCGGGCTGCGCGTTGGTGCGGATATCTCGGTAGTGGGATACGACGAT
ACCGAAGACAGCTCATGTTATATCCCGCCGTTAACCACCATCAAACAGGATTTTCGCCTGCTGGGGCAAA
CCAGCGTGGACCGCTTGCTGCAACTCTCTCAGGGCCAGGCGGTGAAGGGCAATCAGCTGTTGCCCGTCTC
ACTGGTGAAAAGAAAAACCACGCTAGCGCCCAATACGCAAACCGCCTCTCCCCGCGCGTTGGCCGATTCA
TTAATGCAGCTGGCACGACAGGTTTCCCGACTGGAAAGCGGGCAGTGAGCGCAACGCAATTAATGTAAGT
TAGCTCACTCATTAGGCACCCCAGGCTTTACACTTTATGCTTCCGGCTCGTATGTTGTGTGGAATTGTGA
GCGGATAACAATTTCACACAGGAAACAGCTATGACCATGATTACGGATTCACTGGCCGTCGTTTTACAAC
GTCGTGACTGGGAAAACCCTGGCGTTACCCAACTTAATCGCCTTGCAGCACATCCCCCTTTCGCCAGCTG
GCGTAATAGCGAAGAGGCCCGCACCGATCGCCCTTCCCAACAGTTGCGCAGCCTGAATGGCGAATGGCGC
TTTGCCTGGTTTCCGGCACCAGAAGCGGTGCCGGAAAGCTGGCTGGAGTGCGATCTTCCTGAGGCCGATA
CTGTCGTCGTCCCCTCAAACTGGCAGATGCACGGTTACGATGCGCCCATCTACACCAACGTGACCTATCC
CATTACGGTCAATCCGCCGTTTGTTCCCACGGAGAATCCGACGGGTTGTTACTCGCTCACATTTAATGTT
GATGAAAGCTGGCTACAGGAAGGCCAGACGCGAATTATTTTTGATGGCGTTGGAATT
Features (pLannotate 1.2.2; 17 found; start..end, strand, type, name):
    183..211     +  promoter       tac promoter: strong E. coli promoter; hybrid between the trp and lac UV5 promoters
    219..235     +  protein_bind   lac operator: The lac repressor binds to the lac operator to inhibit transcription in E. coli. This inhibition can be relieved by adding lactose or isopropyl-β-D-thiogalactopyranoside (IPTG). lac repressor encoded by lacI
    258..911     +  CDS            GST26_SCHJA: Experimental evidence at protein level: Swiss-Prot protein existence level 1. GST isoenzymes appear to play a central role in the parasite detoxification system. Other functions are also suspected including a role in increasing the solubility of haematin in the parasite gut. From Schistosoma japonicum (Blood fluke).
    951..1568    +  CDS            TPD52L2: TPD54_HUMAN - Experimental evidence at protein level: Swiss-Prot protein existence level 1. From Homo sapiens (Human).
   1604..1643    +  CDS            rop (fragment): Rop protein, which maintains plasmids at low copy number; rop
   1745..1785    +  misc_feature   bom (fragment): basis of mobility region from pBR322
   1890..1994    +  promoter       AmpR promoter: bla
   1995..2855    +  CDS            AmpR: β-lactamase; bla; confers resistance to ampicillin, carbenicillin, and related antibiotics
   3026..3614    +  rep_origin     ori: high-copy-number ColE1/pMB1/pBR322/pUC origin of replication
   3800..3851    -  misc_feature   bom (fragment): basis of mobility region from pBR322
   3858..3935    +  promoter       lacI promoter: lacI
   3936..5018    +  CDS            lacI: lac repressor; lacI; The lac repressor binds to the lac operator to inhibit transcription in E. coli. This inhibition can be relieved by adding lactose or isopropyl-β-D-thiogalactopyranoside (IPTG).
   5031..5052    +  protein_bind   CAP binding site: CAP binding activates transcription in the presence of cAMP. E. coli catabolite activator protein
   5067..5097    +  promoter       lac promoter: promoter for the E. coli lac operon
   5105..5121    +  protein_bind   lac operator: The lac repressor binds to the lac operator to inhibit transcription in E. coli. This inhibition can be relieved by adding lactose or isopropyl-β-D-thiogalactopyranoside (IPTG). lac repressor encoded by lacI
   5141..5314    +  CDS            lacZα: LacZα fragment of β-galactosidase; lacZ fragment
   5578..107     -  CDS            yciV (fragment) (across the origin): RNAAM_ECOLI - Also known as trpH From Escherichia coli (strain K12).
