[The description below was written by a language model from this plasmid's Addgene catalogue record and pLannotate feature annotations shown in this document.]
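Description:
GST-TPD54 is a bacterial expression plasmid built on the pGEX-6P-1 backbone for producing human Tumor Protein D52-like 2 (TPD54, gene TPD52L2) as an N-terminal glutathione S-transferase fusion in E. coli. The sequenced record is 5,587 nt. It replicates from a high-copy ColE1/pMB1-type origin and is selected with ampicillin through the β-lactamase (AmpR) gene and its own promoter. Short fragments annotated as rop, bom, lacZα with its lac promoter and operator, and an E. coli yciV/trpH piece are backbone remnants and not functional parts of the expression design.

The expression cassette consists of the hybrid tac promoter followed by a lac operator, driving the Schistosoma japonicum GST coding sequence and then, after a short linker region, the TPD52L2 open reading frame. The plasmid also carries lacI with its promoter, so the lac repressor it encodes holds the tac promoter off until lactose or IPTG relieves repression, giving inducible expression independent of the host's repressor level. The insert was placed by restriction cloning, with the 5′ BglII site destroyed in the junction and the 3′ XhoI site retained. The pGEX-6P series normally encodes a protease cleavage site between GST and the cloning sites, but this is not annotated in the feature table. The GST moiety allows affinity capture of the fusion protein on glutathione resin, so the construct suits purification of recombinant TPD54 or pull-down and binding experiments. The record links it to a study of intracellular nanovesicles in integrin trafficking during cell migration.
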