Addgene plasmid #172462: GST-TPD54
Purpose: Bacterial expression of GST-tagged Tumor Protein D52 like 2 (TPD54/TPD52L2)
Depositing lab: Stephen Royle. Depositing organization: University of Warwick. Publication: Intracellular nanovesicles mediate alpha5beta1 integrin trafficking during cell migration. Larocque G, Moore DJ, Sittewelle M, Kuey C, Hetmanski JHR, La-Borde PJ, Wilson BJ, Clarke NI, Caswell PT, Royle SJ. J Cell Biol. 2021 Oct 4;220(10). pii: 212493. doi: 10.1083/jcb.202009028. Epub 2021 Jul 21. PubMed 34287617.
Backbone
  Vector backbone: pGEX-6P-1
  Vector type: Bacterial Expression
Growth in bacteria
  Bacterial resistance: Ampicillin, 100 μg/mL
  Growth temperature: 37°C
  Growth strain: DH5alpha
  Copy number: High Copy
Gene/Insert
  Gene/Insert name: TPD54 (alt names: TPD52L2; Tumor Protein D52 protein like 2)
  Species: H. sapiens (human)
  Entrez Gene: TPD52L2 (a.k.a. D54, TPD54)
  Tag / fusion protein: GST (N terminal on backbone)
  Cloning method: Restriction Enzyme; 5′ cloning site BglII (destroyed during cloning); 3′ cloning site XhoI (not destroyed)
  Sequencing primers: 5′ pGEX 5'
Terms and licenses: Academic/Nonprofit Terms; Industry Terms: Not Available to Industry
How to cite: GST-TPD54 was a gift from Stephen Royle (Addgene plasmid # 172462 ; http://n2t.net/addgene:172462 ; RRID:Addgene_172462)
